>Addgene plasmid #51195 | pET21a-PqrA | depositor full sequence | sequence record 77583 | Full Sequence
TGGCGAATGGG
[124 nt withheld, positions 12-135]
C
[91 nt withheld, positions 137-227]
A
[49 nt withheld, positions 229-277]
CCTTTGACGTTGGAGTCCACGTTCTTT
[37 nt withheld, positions 305-341]
ACCCTATCTCGGTCTATTCTTTTGATTTATAAGGGATTTTGCCGATTTCGGCCTATTGGTTAAAAAATGA
GCTGATTTAACAAAAATTTAACGCGAATTTTAACAAAATATTAACGTTTACAATTTCAGGTGGCACTTTT
CGGGGAAATGTGCGCGGAACCCCTATTTGTTTATTTTTCTAAATACATTCAAATATGTATCCGCTCATGA
GACAATAACCCTGATAAATGCTTCAATAATATTGAAAAAGGAAGAGTATGAGTATTCAACATTTCCGTGT
CGCCCTTATTCCCTTTTTTGCGGCATTTTGCCTTCCTGTTTTTGCTCACCCAGAAACGCTGGTGAAAGTA
AAAGATGCTGAAGATCAGTTGGGTGCACGAGTGGGTTACATCGAACTGGATCTCAACAGCGGTAAGATCC
TTGAGAGTTTTCGCCCCGAAGAACGTTTTCCAATGATGAGCACTTTTAAAGTTCTGCTATGTGGCGCGGT
ATTATCCCGTATTGACGCCGGGCAAGAGCAACTCGGTCGCCGCATACACTATTCTCAGAATGACTTGGTT
GAGTACTCACCAGTCACAGAAAAGCATCTTACGGATGGCATGACAGTAAGAGAATTATGCAGTGCTGCCA
TAACCATGAGTGATAACACTGCGGCCAACTTACTTCTGACAACGATCGGAGGACCGAAGGAGCTAACCGC
TTTTTTGCACAACATGGGGGATCATGTAACTCGCCTTGATCGTTGGGAACCGGAGCTGAATGAAGCCATA
CCAAACGACGAGCGTGACACCACGATGCCTGCAGCAATGGCAACAACGTTGCGCAAACTATTAACTGGCG
AACTACTTACTCTAGCTTCCCGGCAACAATTAATAGACTGGATGGAGGCGGATAAAGTTGCAGGACCACT
TCTGCGCTCGGCCCTTCCGGCTGGCTGGTTTATTGCTGATAAATCTGGAGCCGGTGAGCGTGGGTCTCGC
GGTATCATTGCAGCACTGGGGCCAGATGGTAAGCCCTCCCGTATCGTAGTTATCTACACGACGGGGAGTC
AGGCAACTATGGATGAACGAAATAGACAGATCGCTGAGATAGGTGCCTCACTGATTAAGCATTGGTAACT
GTCAGACCAAGTTTACTCATATATACTTTAGATTGATTTAAAACTTCATTTTTAATTTAAAAGGATCTAG
GTGAAGATCCTTTTTGATAATCTCATGACCAAAATCCCTTAACGTGAGTTTTCGTTCCACTGAGCGTCAG
ACCCCGTAGAAAAGATCAAAGGATCTTCTTGAGATCCTTTTTTTCTGCGCGTAATCTGCTGCTTGCAAAC
AAAAAAACCACCGCTACCAGCGGTGGTTTGTTTGCCGGATCAAGAGCTACCAACTCTTTTTCCGAAGGTA
ACTGGCTTCAGCAGAGCGCAGATACCAAATACTGTCCTTCTAGTGTAGCCGTAGTTAGGCCACCACTTCA
AGAACTCTGTAGCACCGCCTACATACCTCGCTCTGCTAATCCTGTTACCAGTGGCTGCTGCCAGTGGCGA
TAAGTCGTGTCTTACCGGGTTGGACTCAAGACGATAGTTACCGGATAAGGCGCAGCGGTCGGGCTGAACG
GGGGGTTCGTGCACACAGCCCAGCTTGGAGCGAACGACCTACACCGAACTGAGATACCTACAGCGTGAGC
TATGAGAAAGCGCCACGCTTCCCGAAGGGAGAAAGGCGGACAGGTATCCGGTAAGCGGCAGGGTCGGAAC
AGGAGAGCGCACGAGGGAGCTTCCAGGGGGAAACGCCTGGTATCTTTATAGTCCTGTCGGGTTTCGCCAC
CTCTGACTTGAGCGTCGATTTTTGTGATGCTCGTCAGGGGGGCGGAGCCTATGGAAAAACGCCAGCAACG
CGGCCTTTTTACGGTTCCTGGCCTTTTGCTGGCCTTTTGCTCACATGTTCTTTCCTGCGTTATCCCCTGA
TTCTGTGGATAACCGTATTACCGCCTTTGAGTGAGCTGATACCGCTCGCCGCAGCCGAACGACCGAGCGC
AGCGAGTCAGTGAGCGAGGAAGCGGAAGAGCGCCTGATGCGGTATTTTCTCCTTACGCATCTGTGCGGTA
TTTCACACCGCATATATGGTGCACTCTCAGTACAATCTGCTCTGATGCCGCATAGTTAAGCCAGTATACA
CTCCGCTATCGCTACGTGACTGGGTCATGGCTGCGCCCCGACACCCGCCAACACCCGCTGACGCGCCCTG
ACGGGCTTGTCTGCTCCCGGCATCCGCTTACAGACAAGCTGTGACCGTCTCCGGGAGCTGCATGTGTCAG
AGGTTTTCACCGTCATCACCGAAACGCGCGAGGCAGCTGCGGTAAAGCTCATCAGCGTGGTCGTGAAGCG
ATTCACAGATGTCTGCCTGTTCATCCGCGTCCAGCTCGTTGAGTTTCTCCAGAAGCGTTAATGTCTGGCT
TCTGATAAAGCGGGCCATGTTAAGGGCGGTTTTTTCCTGTTTGGTCACTGATGCCTCCGTGTAAGGGGGA
TTTCTGTTCATGGGGGTAATGATACCGATGAAACGAGAGAGGATGCTCACGATACGGGTTACTGATGATG
AACATGCCCGGTTACTGGAACGTTGTGAGGGTAAACAACTGGCGGTATGGATGCGGCGGGACCAGAGAAA
AATCACTCAGGGTCAATGCCAGCGCTTCGTTAATACAGATGTAGGTGTTCCACAGGGTAGCCAGCAGCAT
CCTGCGATGCAGATCCGGAACATAATGGTGCAGGGCGCTGACTTCCGCGTTTCCAGACTTTACGAAACAC
GGAAACCGAAGACCATTCATGTTGTTGCTCAGGTCGCAGACGTTTTGCAGCAGCAGTCGCTTCACGTTCG
CTCGCGTATCGGTGATTCATTCTGCTAACCAGTAAGGCAACCCCGCCAGCCTAGCCGGGTCCTCAACGAC
AGGAGCACGATCATGCGCACCCGTGGGGCCGCCATGCCGGCGATAATGGCCTGCTTCTCGCCGAAACGTT
TGGTGGCGGGACCAGTGACGAAGGCTTGAGCGAGGGCGTGCAAGATTCCGAATACCGCAAGCGACAGGCC
GATCATCGTCGCGCTCCAGCGAAAGCGGTCCTCGCCGAAAATGACCCAGAGCGCTGCCGGCACCTGTCCT
ACGAGTTGCATGATAAAGAAGACAGTCATAAGTGCGGCGACGATAGTCATGCCCCGCGCCCACCGGAAGG
AGCTGACTGGGTTGAAGGCTCTCAAGGGCATCGGTCGAGATCCCGGTGCCTAATGAGTGAGCTAACTTAC
ATTAATTGCGTTGCGCTCACTGCCCGCTTTCCAGTCGGGAAACCTGTCGTGCCAGCTGCATTAATGAATC
GGCCAACGCGCGGGGAGAGGCGGTTTGCGTATTGGGCGCCAGGGTGGTTTTTCTTTTCACCAGTGAGACG
GGCAACAGCTGATTGCCCTTCACCGCCTGGCCCTGAGAGAGTTGCAGCAAGCGGTCCACGCTGGTTTGCC
CCAGCAGGCGAAAATCCTGTTTGATGGTGGTTAACGGCGGGATATAACATGAGCTGTCTTCGGTATCGTC
GTATCCCACTACCGAGATATCCGCACCAACGCGCAGCCCGGACTCGGTAATGGCGCGCATTGCGCCCAGC
GCCATCTGATCGTTGGCAACCAGCATCGCAGTGGGAACGATGCCCTCATTCAGCATTTGCATGGTTTGTT
GAAAACCGGACATGGCACTCCAGTCGCCTTCCCGTTCCGCTATCGGCTGAATTTGATTGCGAGTGAGATA
TTTATGCCAGCCAGCCAGACGCAGACGCGCCGAGACAGAACTTAATGGGCCCGCTAACAGCGCGATTTGC
TGGTGACCCAATGCGACCAGATGCTCCACGCCCAGTCGCGTACCGTCTTCATGGGAGAAAATAATACTGT
TGATGGGTGTCTGGTCAGAGACATCAAGAAATAACGCCGGAACATTAGTGCAGGCAGCTTCCACAGCAAT
GGCATCCTGGTCATCCAGCGGATAGTTAATGATCAGCCCACTGACGCGTTGCGCGAGAAGATTGTGCACC
GCCGCTTTACAGGCTTCGACGCCGCTTCGTTCTACCATCGACACCACCACGCTGGCACCCAGTTGATCGG
CGCGAGATTTAATCGCCGCGACAATTTGCGACGGCGCGTGCAGGGCCAGACTGGAGGTGGCAACGCCAAT
CAGCAACGACTGTTTGCCCGCCAGTTGTTGTGCCACGCGGTTGGGAATGTAATTCAGCTCCGCCATCGCC
GCTTCCACTTTTTCCCGCGTTTTCGCAGAAACGTGGCTGGCCTGGTTCACCACGCGGGAAACGGTCTGAT
AAGAGACACCGGCATACTCTGCGACATCGTATAACGTTACTGGTTTCACATTCACCACCCTGAATTGACT
CTCTTCCGGGCGCTATCATGCCATACCGCGAAAGGTTTTGCGCCATTCGATGGTGTCCGGGATCTCGACG
CTCTCCCTTATGCGACTCCTGCATTAGGAAGCAGCCCAGTAGTAGGTTGAGGCCGTTGAGCACCGCCGCC
GCAAGGAATGGTGCATGCAAGGAGATGGCGCCCAACAGTCCCCCGGCCACGGGGCCTGCCACCATACCCA
CGCCGAAACAAGCGCTCATGAGCCCGAAGTGGCGAGCCCGATCTTCCCCATCGGTGATGTCGGCGATATA
GGCGCCAGCAACCGCACCTGTGGCGCCGGTGATGCCGGCCACGATGCGTCCGGCGTAGAGGATCGAGATC
TCGATCCCGCGAAATTAATACGACTCACTATAGGGGAATTGTGAGCGGATAACAATTCCCCTCTAGAATA
ATTTTGTTTAACTTTAAGAAGGAGATATACCATGGGCAGCAGCCATCATCATCATCATCACAGCAGCGGC
CTGGAAGTTCTGTTCCAGGGGCCCCATATGGCAGTTGATCGTGAACAGGTTCTGCGTAGCGCAGCAACCC
TGCTGACCCGTAAAAGCACCGCAACCATGGATGAAGTTGCACGTGCAGCAGGTCTGAGCCGTGCAACCCT
GCATCGTCATTTTGCAGGTCGTGATGCACTGGTTCGTGCACTGGAAAGCCTGGGTATTGCAGAATGTGAA
GCAGCACTGGCAGCAGCACGTACCGATGAAGGTCCGGCAGCAGATGCAGTTCGTCGTCTGGTTCGTGAAA
TGGAACCGAGCGCAGCACTGCTGGCATTTCTGTATACCGAAAATCAGCTGTTTGAAGGCGAAGAACAGAA
TGAAGGTTGGGCACGTATTGATACCGGTCTGACCGAACTGTTTCGTCGTGGTCAAGAAAGCGGTGAATTT
CGTATTGATCTGACACCGGCATGGCTGACCGAAGCACTGTATGGTCTGCTGGCAAGCGGTGCATGGGCAG
TTACCGAAGGTCGTGTTGCACGTAATGATTTTACCCACATGATTGTTGAACTGCTGCTGGGTGGTGCACT
GCGTCGTGAAGAACCGTAAGGATCCAAGCTTGCGGCCGCACTCGAGCACCACCACCACCACCACTGAGAT
CCGGCTGCTAACAAAGCCCGAAAGGAAGCTGAGTTGGCTGCTGCCACCGCTGAGCAATAACTAGCATAAC
CCCTTGGGGCCTCTAAACGGGTCTTGAGGGGTTTTTTGCTGAAAGGAGGAACTATATCCGGAT
Features (pLannotate 1.2.2; 19 found; start..end, strand, type, name):
     12..467     +  rep_origin     f1 ori (sequence partly withheld): f1 bacteriophage origin of replication; arrow indicates direction of (+) strand synthesis
    494..598     +  promoter       AmpR promoter: bla
    599..1459    +  CDS            AmpR: β-lactamase; bla; confers resistance to ampicillin, carbenicillin, and related antibiotics
   1630..2218    +  rep_origin     ori: high-copy-number ColE1/pMB1/pBR322/pUC origin of replication
   2404..2546    -  misc_feature   bom: basis of mobility region from pBR322
   2648..2839    -  CDS            rop: Rop protein, which maintains plasmids at low copy number; rop
   2856..3236    +  CDS            YPB1_ECOLX: Protein predicted: Swiss-Prot protein existence level 4. From Escherichia coli.
   3308..3599    -  CDS            TcR (fragment): tetracycline efflux protein; tet; confers resistance to tetracycline
   3614..3635    -  protein_bind   CAP binding site: CAP binding activates transcription in the presence of cAMP. E. coli catabolite activator protein
   3648..4730    -  CDS            lacI: lac repressor; lacI; The lac repressor binds to the lac operator to inhibit transcription in E. coli. This inhibition can be relieved by adding lactose or isopropyl-β-D-thiogalactopyranoside (IPTG).
   4731..4808    -  promoter       lacI promoter: lacI
   4816..5095    -  CDS            TcR (fragment): tetracycline efflux protein; tet; confers resistance to tetracycline
   5117..5135    +  promoter       T7 promoter: promoter for bacteriophage T7 RNA polymerase
   5136..5160    +  protein_bind   lac operator: The lac repressor binds to the lac operator to inhibit transcription in E. coli. This inhibition can be relieved by adding lactose or isopropyl-β-D-thiogalactopyranoside (IPTG). lac repressor encoded by lacI
   5174..5196    +  RBS            RBS: efficient ribosome binding site from bacteriophage T7 gene 10 (Olins and Rangwala, 1989)
   5215..5231    +  CDS            capTEV™ (fragment): composite tag for in vivo biotinylation, TEV protease cleavage, and 6xHis tagging
   5848..5865    +  CDS            9xHis (fragment): 9xHis affinity tag
   5875..5924    +  CDS            SET1 (fragment): solubility-enhancement tag derived from T7 phage gene 10B
   5932..5979    +  terminator     T7 terminator: transcription terminator for bacteriophage T7 RNA polymerase
