[The description below was written by a language model from this plasmid's Addgene catalogue record and pLannotate feature annotations shown in this document.]
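Description:
pET21a-PqrA is a bacterial expression plasmid of about 6.0 kb, built on the pET21a backbone and carrying a 552 bp synthesized coding sequence for PqrA from Streptomyces coelicolor. The associated work concerns mining prokaryotic genomes for repressors that can be used in orthogonal genetic logic gates, and the plasmid is catalogued under both bacterial expression and synthetic biology. The depositor notes that the fragment was synthesized commercially and inserted into the vector by the supplier; the cloning method is otherwise unrecorded.

Expression follows the standard pET arrangement. A T7 promoter is followed immediately by a lac operator and the strong ribosome binding site from T7 gene 10, and the unit is closed by a T7 terminator. A lacI gene with its own promoter on the backbone supplies lac repressor. Transcription therefore requires T7 RNA polymerase in the host and is held off until it is relieved by IPTG or lactose. The catalogue lists an N-terminal 6xHis tag. The feature table shows a short His-containing tag fragment just downstream of the RBS, which is consistent with this, and a second His-tag fragment after the insert region, as expected for the pET21a C-terminal His sequence. The record does not show whether that downstream tag is translated in frame with PqrA, and the PqrA coding sequence itself is not annotated.

The plasmid is propagated in E. coli through a ColE1/pBR322-type origin with ampicillin selection from the bla gene. It is catalogued as high copy, although the backbone retains rop and bom from pBR322. An f1 origin allows production of single-stranded DNA. The tetracycline resistance annotations are only backbone remnants. The design suits inducible production and His-tag affinity purification of PqrA.
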