Addgene plasmid #51195: pET21a-PqrA
Depositing lab: Christopher Voigt. Depositing organization: University of California, San Francisco (UCSF). Publication: Genomic mining of prokaryotic repressors for orthogonal logic gates. Stanton BC, Nielsen AA, Tamsir A, Clancy K, Peterson T, Voigt CA. Nat Chem Biol. 2013 Dec 8. doi: 10.1038/nchembio.1411. PubMed 24316737.
Backbone
  Vector backbone: pET21a
  Vector type: Bacterial Expression, Synthetic Biology
Growth in bacteria
  Bacterial resistance: Ampicillin, 100 μg/mL
  Growth temperature: 37°C
  Growth strain: DH10B
  Copy number: High Copy
Gene/Insert
  Gene/Insert name: PqrA
  Species: Streptomyces coelicolor
  Insert size (bp): 552
  Promoter: T7
  Tag / fusion protein: 6x-his (N terminal on backbone)
  Cloning method: Unknown
  Sequencing primers: 5′ T7 short
Terms and licenses: Academic/Nonprofit Terms; Industry Terms: Not Available to Industry
Depositor comments: UCSF Case No. SF11-016-2; U.S. Patent Application 13/489,205. GeneArt inserted the synthesized fragment into a pET21a vector.
How to cite: pET21a-PqrA was a gift from Christopher Voigt (Addgene plasmid # 51195 ; http://n2t.net/addgene:51195 ; RRID:Addgene_51195)
