>Addgene plasmid #51195 | pET21a-PqrA | depositor partial sequence | sequence record 77584 | repressor ORF
ATGGCAGTTGATCGTGAACAGGTTCTGCGTAGCGCAGCAACCCTGCTGACCCGTAAAAGCACCGCAACCA
TGGATGAAGTTGCACGTGCAGCAGGTCTGAGCCGTGCAACCCTGCATCGTCATTTTGCAGGTCGTGATGC
ACTGGTTCGTGCACTGGAAAGCCTGGGTATTGCAGAATGTGAAGCAGCACTGGCAGCAGCACGTACCGAT
GAAGGTCCGGCAGCAGATGCAGTTCGTCGTCTGGTTCGTGAAATGGAACCGAGCGCAGCACTGCTGGCAT
TTCTGTATACCGAAAATCAGCTGTTTGAAGGCGAAGAACAGAATGAAGGTTGGGCACGTATTGATACCGG
TCTGACCGAACTGTTTCGTCGTGGTCAAGAAAGCGGTGAATTTCGTATTGATCTGACACCGGCATGGCTG
ACCGAAGCACTGTATGGTCTGCTGGCAAGCGGTGCATGGGCAGTTACCGAAGGTCGTGTTGCACGTAATG
ATTTTACCCACATGATTGTTGAACTGCTGCTGGGTGGTGCACTGCGTCGTGAAGAACCGTAA
