>Addgene plasmid #51195 | pET21a-PqrA | addgene partial sequence | sequence record 80206 | pBRrevBam 5'-GGTGATGTCGGCGATATAGG-3'
CGGTGATGCCGGCCACGATGCGTCCGGCGTAGAGGATCGAGATCTCGATCCCGCGAAATTAATACGACTC
ACTATAGGGGAATTGTGAGCGGATAACAATTCCCCTCTAGAAATAATTTTGTTTAACTTTAAGAAGGAGA
TATACCATGGGCAGCAGCCATCATCATCATCATCACAGCAGCGGCCTGGAAGTTCTGTTCCAGGGGCCCC
ATATGGCAGTTGATCGTGAACAGGTTCTGCGTAGCGCAGCAACCCTGCTGACCCGTAAAAGCACCGCAAC
CATGGATGAAGTTGCACGTGCAGCAGGTCTGAGCCGTGCAACCCTGCATCGTCATTTTGCAGGTCGTGAT
GCACTGGTTCGTGCACTGGAAAGCCTGGGTATTGCAGAATGTGAAGCAGCACTGGCAGCAGCACGTACCG
ATGAAGGTCCGGCAGCAGATGCAGTTCGTCGTCTGGTTCGTGAAATGGAACCGAGCGCAGCACTGCTGGC
ATTTCTGTATACCGAAAATCAGCTGTTTGAAGGCGAAGAACAGAATGAAGGTTGGGCACGTATTGATACC
GGTCTGACCGAACTGTTTCGTCGTGGTCAAGAAAGCGGTGAATTTCGTATTGATCTGACACCGGCATGGC
TGACCGAAGCACTGTATGGTCTGCTGGCAAGCGGTGCATGGGCAGTTACCGAAGGTCGTGTTGCACGTAA
TGATTTTACCCACATGATTGTTGAACTGCTGCTGGGTGGTGCACTGCGTCGTGAAGAACCGTAAGGATCC
AAGCTTGCGGCCGCACTCGAGCACCACCACCACCACCACTGAGATCCGGCTGCTAACAAAGCCCGAAAGG
AAGCTGAGTTGGCTGCTGCCACCGCTGAGCAATAACTAGCATAACCCCTTGGGGCCTCTAAACGGGTCTT
G
